Addgene plasmid #153565: pGBW-m4133502
Purpose: Mammalian expression plasmid for SARS-CoV-2 E (envelope)
Depositing lab: Ginkgo Bioworks & Benjie Chen.
Backbone
  Vector backbone: pTwist_CMV_6
  Backbone size w/o insert (bp): 4180
  Vector type: Mammalian Expression
Growth in bacteria
  Bacterial resistance: Ampicillin, 100 μg/mL
  Growth temperature: 37°C
  Growth strain: DH5alpha
  Copy number: High Copy
Gene/Insert
  Gene/Insert name: SARS-CoV-2 E (envelope) (alt names: envelope protein; E protein)
  Species: Severe acute respiratory syndrome coronavirus 2
  Insert size (bp): 221
  Mutation: wt
  Entrez Gene: E (a.k.a. GU280_gp04)
  Promoter: CMV
  Tag / fusion protein: Cleavable TEV;HA (C terminal on backbone)
  Cloning method: Unknown
Resource information
  A portion of this plasmid was derived from a plasmid made by: GinkgoBioworks
Depositor comments: NCBI reference sequence: 43740570
How to cite: pGBW-m4133502 was a gift from Ginkgo Bioworks & Benjie Chen (Addgene plasmid # 153565 ; http://n2t.net/addgene:153565 ; RRID:Addgene_153565)
