[The description below was written by a language model from this plasmid's Addgene catalogue record and pLannotate feature annotations shown in this document.]
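Description:
pGBW-m4133502 is a mammalian expression plasmid built on the pTwist_CMV_6 backbone for transient expression of the wild-type SARS-CoV-2 envelope (E) protein. It is maintained in E. coli as a high-copy plasmid through a ColE1/pUC-type origin of replication and is selected with ampicillin via a β-lactamase (AmpR) gene. No mammalian selection marker is recorded or annotated. The sequenced record is about 4.5 kb.

The E open reading frame, roughly 220 bp, encodes the small viral membrane protein that acts as a viroporin and contributes to virion morphogenesis and assembly. It lies downstream of human cytomegalovirus immediate-early regulatory sequences. These are annotated as the CMV enhancer plus promoter segments, one of which matches a truncated CMV promoter variant, and transcripts are terminated by an SV40 polyadenylation signal that follows the insert. The catalogue entry lists a backbone-encoded C-terminal tag consisting of a TEV protease cleavage site and an HA epitope, which would allow antibody detection or pull-down of E and removal of the tag. These tag elements are not individually called in the feature table, although there is unannotated space between the E coding sequence and the poly(A) signal.

The expression unit is flanked by insulating elements: 5' and 3' β-globin insulator fragments, T7 and rrnG transcription terminators, and a synthetic poly(A) signal upstream of the enhancer. These presumably limit read-through transcription from the bacterial backbone into the cassette. The plasmid is suited to expressing tagged E protein in cultured mammalian cells for studies of localisation, host-protein interactions or function.
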