Features (pLannotate 1.2.2; 16 found; start..end, strand, type, name):
      5..229     +  CDS            E: VEMP_SARS2 - Experimental evidence at protein level: Swiss-Prot protein existence level 1. Plays a central role in virus morphogenesis and assembly. Acts as a viroporin and self-assembles in host membranes forming pentameric protein-lipid pores that allow ion transport. Also plays a role in the induction of apoptosis (By similarity). Regulates the localization of S protein at cis-Golgi, the place of virus budding (PubMed:33229438). May act by slowing down the cell secretory pathway (PubMed:33229438). May interfere with tight-junction stability by interacting with host MPP5. This would result i
    330..451     -  polyA_signal   SV40 poly(A) signal: SV40 polyadenylation signal
    474..543     -  CDS            large T antigen (fragment): large T antigen from SV40 (simian virus 40)
    566..612     +  terminator     T7 terminator: transcription terminator for bacteriophage T7 RNA polymerase
    642..778     +  terminator     rrnG terminator: transcription terminator from the E. coli ribosomal RNA rrnG operon (Albrechtsen et al., 1991)
    823..894     +  misc_feature   3' β-globin insulator: insulator downstream of the human β-globin locus (Farrell et al., 2002)
   1120..1708    -  rep_origin     ori: high-copy-number ColE1/pMB1/pBR322/pUC origin of replication
   1880..1944    -  CDS            bla(M) (fragment): β-lactamase lacking the signal sequence; bla(M); allows cytosolic expression of β-lactamase
   2454..3314    +  CDS            AmpR: β-lactamase; bla; confers resistance to ampicillin, carbenicillin, and related antibiotics
   3327..3463    +  terminator     rrnG terminator: transcription terminator from the E. coli ribosomal RNA rrnG operon (Albrechtsen et al., 1991)
   3615..3686    +  misc_feature   5' β-globin insulator: insulator upstream of the human β-globin locus (Farrell et al., 2002)
   3691..3737    -  terminator     T7 terminator: transcription terminator for bacteriophage T7 RNA polymerase
   3755..3803    -  polyA_signal   poly(A) signal: synthetic polyadenylation signal
   3884..4187    +  enhancer       CMV enhancer: human cytomegalovirus immediate early enhancer
   4260..4277    -  promoter       CMV promoter (fragment): human cytomegalovirus (CMV) immediate early promoter
   4340..4391    +  promoter       CMVd2 promoter: truncated human cytomegalovirus (CMV) immediate early promoter that yields moderately reduced expression relative to the full-length promoter
>Addgene plasmid #153565 | pGBW-m4133502 | addgene full sequence | sequence record 300141 | Ginkgo NGS Result
CACCATGTACAGCTTTGTATCTGAAGAGACAGGCACTCTCATCGTTAATTCAGTGTTGCTGTTCCTGGCA
TTTGTGGTCTTCCTTTTAGTGACCCTAGCGATACTGACGGCCCTCCGGCTGTGCGCTTATTGTTGTAACA
TTGTCAACGTTAGTCTCGTGAAGCCCTCGTTCTACGTTTATTCCCGCGTGAAAAATCTAAACAGCTCCCG
TGTGCCTGATCTTCTTGTCGAAAACCTTTACTTTCAGTCGTACCCCTATGACGTACCAGATTATGCGTAA
GCTAGCTTGACTGACTGAGATACAGCGTACCTTCAGCTCACAGACATGATAAGATACATTGATGAGTTTG
GACAAACCACAACTAGAATGCAGTGAAAAAAATGCTTTATTTGTGAAATTTGTGATGCTATTGCTTTATT
TGTAACCATTATAAGCTGCAATAAACAAGTTAACAACAACAATTGCATTCATTTTATGTTTCAGGTTCAG
GGGGAGGTGTGGGAGGTTTTTTAAAGCAAGTAAAACCTCTACAAATGTGGTATTGGCCCATCTCTATCGG
TATCGTAGCATAACCCCTTGGGGCCTCTAAACGGGTCTTGAGGGGTTTTTTGTGCCCCTCGGGCCGGATT
GCTATCTACCGGCATTGGCGCAGAAAAAAATGCCTGATGCGACGCTGCGCGTCTTATACTCCCACATATG
CCAGATTCAGCAACGGATACGGCTTCCCCAACTTGCCCACTTCCATACGTGTCCTCCTTACCAGAAATTT
ATCCTTAAGGTCGTCAGCTATCCTGCAGGCGATCTCTCGATTTCGATCAAGACATTCCTTTAATGGTCTT
TTCTGGACACCACTAGGGGTCAGAAGTAGTTCATCAAACTTTCTTCCCTCCCTAATCTCATTGGTTACCT
TGGGCTATCGAAACTTAATTAACCAGTCAAGTCAGCTACTTGGCGAGATCGACTTGTCTGGGTTTCGACT
ACGCTCAGAATTGCGTCAGTCAAGTTCGATCTGGTCCTTGCTATTGCACCCGTTCTCCGATTACGAGTTT
CATTTAAATCATGTGAGCAAAAGGCCAGCAAAAGGCCAGGAACCGTAAAAAGGCCGCGTTGCTGGCGTTT
TTCCATAGGCTCCGCCCCCCTGACGAGCATCACAAAAATCGACGCTCAAGTCAGAGGTGGCGAAACCCGA
CAGGACTATAAAGATACCAGGCGTTTCCCCCTGGAAGCTCCCTCGTGCGCTCTCCTGTTCCGACCCTGCC
GCTTACCGGATACCTGTCCGCCTTTCTCCCTTCGGGAAGCGTGGCGCTTTCTCATAGCTCACGCTGTAGG
TATCTCAGTTCGGTGTAGGTCGTTCGCTCCAAGCTGGGCTGTGTGCACGAACCCCCCGTTCAGCCCGACC
GCTGCGCCTTATCCGGTAACTATCGTCTTGAGTCCAACCCGGTAAGACACGACTTATCGCCACTGGCAGC
AGCCACTGGTAACAGGATTAGCAGAGCGAGGTATGTAGGCGGTGCTACAGAGTTCTTGAAGTGGTGGCCT
AACTACGGCTACACTAGAAGAACAGTATTTGGTATCTGCGCTCTGCTGAAGCCAGTTACCTTCGGAAAAA
GAGTTGGTAGCTCTTGATCCGGCAAACAAACCACCGCTGGTAGCGGTGGTTTTTTTGTTTGCAAGCAGCA
GATTACGCGCAGAAAAAAAGGATCTCAAGAAGATCCTTTGATCTTTTCTACGGGGTCTGACGCTCAGTGG
AACGAAAACTCACGTTAAGGGATTTTGGTCATGAGATTATCAAAAAGGATCTTCACCTAGATCCTTTTAA
ATTAAAAATGAAGTTTTAAATCAATCTAAAGTATATATGAGTAAACTTGGTCTGACAGTTACCAATGCTT
AATCAGTGAGGCACCTATCTCAGCGATCTGTCTATTTCGTTCATCCATAGTTGCATTTAAATTTCCGAAC
TCTCCAAGGCCCTCGTCGGAAAATCTTCAAACCTTTCGTCCGATCCATCTTGCAGGCTACCTCTCGAACG
AACTATCGCAAGTCTCTTGGCCGGCCTTGCGCCTTGGCTATTGCTTGGCAGCGCCTATCGCCAGGTATTA
CTCCAATCCCGAATATCCGAGATCGGGATCACCCGAGAGAAGTTCAACCTACATCCTCAATCCCGATCTA
TCCGAGATCCGAGGAATATCGAAATCGGGGCGCGCCTGGTGTACCGAGAACGATCCTCTCAGTGCGAGTC
TCGACGATCCATATCGTTGCTTGGCAGTCAGCCAGTCGGAATCCAGCTTGGGACCCAGGAAGTCCAATCG
TCAGATATTGTACTCAAGCCTGGTCACGGCAGCGTACCGATCTGTTTAAACCTAGATATTGATAGTCTGA
TCGGTCAACGTATAATCGAGTCCTAGCTTTTGCAAACATCTATCAAGAGACAGGATCAGCAGGAGGCTTT
CGCATGAGTATTCAACATTTCCGTGTCGCCCTTATTCCCTTTTTTGCGGCATTTTGCCTTCCTGTTTTTG
CTCACCCAGAAACGCTGGTGAAAGTAAAAGATGCTGAAGATCAGTTGGGTGCGCGAGTGGGTTACATCGA
ACTGGATCTCAACAGCGGTAAGATCCTTGAGAGTTTTCGCCCCGAAGAACGCTTTCCAATGATGAGCACT
TTTAAAGTTCTGCTATGTGGCGCGGTATTATCCCGTATTGACGCCGGGCAAGAGCAACTCGGTCGCCGCA
TACACTATTCTCAGAATGACTTGGTTGAGTATTCACCAGTCACAGAAAAGCATCTTACGGATGGCATGAC
AGTAAGAGAATTATGCAGTGCTGCCATAACCATGAGTGATAACACTGCGGCCAACTTACTTCTGACAACG
ATTGGAGGACCGAAGGAGCTAACCGCTTTTTTGCACAACATGGGGGATCATGTAACTCGCCTTGATCGTT
GGGAACCGGAGCTGAATGAAGCCATACCAAACGACGAGCGTGACACCACGATGCCTGTAGCAATGGCAAC
AACCTTGCGTAAACTATTAACTGGCGAACTACTTACTCTAGCTTCCCGGCAACAGTTGATAGACTGGATG
GAGGCGGATAAAGTTGCAGGACCACTTCTGCGCTCGGCCCTTCCGGCTGGCTGGTTTATTGCTGATAAAT
CTGGAGCCGGTGAGCGTGGGTCTCGCGGTATCATTGCAGCACTGGGGCCAGATGGTAAGCCCTCCCGTAT
CGTAGTTATCTACACGACGGGGAGTCAGGCAACTATGGATGAACGAAATAGACAGATCGCTGAGATAGGT
GCCTCACTGATTAAGCATTGGTAACCGATTCTAGGTGCATTGGCGCAGAAAAAAATGCCTGATGCGACGC
TGCGCGTCTTATACTCCCACATATGCCAGATTCAGCAACGGATACGGCTTCCCCAACTTGCCCACTTCCA
TACGTGTCCTCCTTACCAGAAATTTATCCTTAAGATCCCGAATCGTTTAAACTCGACTCTGGCTCTATCG
AATCTCCGTCGTTTCGAGCTTACGCGAACAGCCGTGGCGCTCATTTGCTCGTCGGGCATCGAATCTCGTC
AGCTATCGTCAGCTTACCTTTTTGGCAGCGATCGCGGCTCCCGACATCTTGGACCATTAGCTCCACAGGT
ATCTTCTTCCCTCTAGTGGTCATAACAGCAGCTTCAGCTACCTCTCAATTCAAAAAACCCCTCAAGACCC
GTTTAGAGGCCCCAAGGGGTTATGCTATCAATCGTTGCGTTACACACACAAAAAACCAACACACATCCAT
CTTCGATGGATAGCGATTTTATTATCTAACTGCTGATCGAGTGTAGCCAGATCTAGTAATCAATTACGGG
GTCATTAGTTCATAGCCCATATATGGAGTTCCGCGTTACATAACTTACGGTAAATGGCCCGCCTGGCTGA
CCGCCCAACGACCCCCGCCCATTGACGTCAATAATGACGTATGTTCCCATAGTAACGCCAATAGGGACTT
TCCATTGACGTCAATGGGTGGAGTATTTACGGTAAACTGCCCACTTGGCAGTACATCAAGTGTATCATAT
GCCAAGTACGCCCCCTATTGACGTCAATGACGGTAAATGGCCCGCCTGGCATTATGCCCAGTACATGACC
TTATGGGACTTTCCTACTTGGCAGTACATCTACGTATTAGTCATCGCTATTACCATGCTGATGCGGTTTT
GGCAGTACATCAATGGGCGTGGATAGCGGTTTGACTCACGGGGATTTCCAAGTCTCCACCCCATTGACGT
CAATGGGAGTTTGTTTTGGCACCAAAATCAACGGGACTTTCCAAAATGTCGTAACAACTCCGCCCCATTG
ACGCAAATGGGCGGTAGGCGTGTACGGTGGGAGGTCTATATAAGCAGAGCTGGTTTAGTGAACCGTCAGA
TCAGATCTTTGTCGATCCTACCATCCACTCGACACACCCGCCAGCGGCCGC
